Addgene plasmid #152313: pGBW-m4133317
Purpose: Mammalian expression plasmid for SARS-CoV-2 nsp6
Depositing lab: Ginkgo Bioworks & Benjie Chen. Depositing organization: Ginkgo Bioworks.
Backbone
  Vector backbone: pTwist_CMV_6
  Backbone size w/o insert (bp): 4180
  Vector type: Mammalian Expression
Growth in bacteria
  Bacterial resistance: Ampicillin, 100 μg/mL
  Growth temperature: 37°C
  Growth strain: DH5alpha
  Copy number: High Copy
Gene/Insert
  Gene/Insert name: SARS-CoV-2 nsp6
  Species: Severe acute respiratory syndrome coronavirus 2
  Insert size (bp): 869
  Mutation: wt
  Entrez Gene: ORF1ab (a.k.a. GU280_gp01)
  Promoter: CMV
  Tag / fusion protein: Cleavable TEV;3xFlag (C terminal on backbone)
  Cloning method: Unknown
Resource information
  A portion of this plasmid was derived from a plasmid made by: GinkgoBioworks
Depositor comments: NCBI reference sequence: YP_009725302.1
How to cite: pGBW-m4133317 was a gift from Ginkgo Bioworks & Benjie Chen (Addgene plasmid # 152313 ; http://n2t.net/addgene:152313 ; RRID:Addgene_152313)
