[The description below was written by a language model from this plasmid's Addgene catalogue record and pLannotate feature annotations shown in this document.]
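Description:
pGBW-m4133317 is a mammalian expression plasmid built on the pTwist_CMV_6 backbone for producing the SARS-CoV-2 non-structural protein 6 (nsp6) in transfected cells. It is propagated in E. coli as a high-copy plasmid through a ColE1/pUC-type origin and is selected with ampicillin via a full-length β-lactamase (AmpR) gene. The sequenced record is about 5.15 kb, consistent with the stated backbone plus an insert of roughly 870 bp. No mammalian selection marker appears in the record, which suggests use in transient expression.

The payload is the wild-type nsp6 coding region, a cleavage product of the viral ORF1ab polyprotein. It is driven by the human cytomegalovirus immediate early enhancer and promoter and followed by an SV40 polyadenylation signal. The automated annotation labels this open reading frame as a fragment of the replicase polyprotein 1a. The accompanying nsp10 text is generic to that polyprotein database entry and does not describe the insert. According to the catalogue, the backbone supplies a C-terminal TEV-cleavable 3xFLAG tag. The feature table detects only a FLAG fragment just downstream of the coding sequence, which fits this arrangement. The tag allows immunodetection or affinity capture of nsp6, with the option of removing the epitope by TEV protease.

The expression and bacterial modules are flanked by insulating elements: T7 and rrnG transcription terminators, a synthetic poly(A) signal, and 5' and 3' β-globin insulator sequences. These limit read-through transcription between plasmid regions. The record gives no application beyond mammalian expression of nsp6, but tagged constructs of this type are typically used for localisation, interaction and functional studies of individual viral proteins.
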