Features (pLannotate 1.2.2; 18 found; start..end, strand, type, name):
      1..304     +  enhancer       CMV enhancer: human cytomegalovirus immediate early enhancer
    377..394     -  promoter       CMV promoter (fragment): human cytomegalovirus (CMV) immediate early promoter
    457..508     +  promoter       CMVd2 promoter: truncated human cytomegalovirus (CMV) immediate early promoter that yields moderately reduced expression relative to the full-length promoter
    586..1464    +  CDS            R1A_SARS2 (fragment): Experimental evidence at protein level: Swiss-Prot protein existence level 1. [Non-structural protein 10]: Plays a pivotal role in viral transcription by stimulating both nsp14 3'-5' exoribonuclease and nsp16 2'-O-methyltransferase activities. Therefore plays an essential role in viral mRNAs cap methylation. From Severe acute respiratory syndrome coronavirus 2 (2019-nCoV) (SARS-CoV-2).
   1522..1544    +  CDS            FLAG (fragment): FLAG® epitope tag, followed by an enterokinase cleavage site
   1598..1719    -  polyA_signal   SV40 poly(A) signal: SV40 polyadenylation signal
   1742..1811    -  CDS            large T antigen (fragment): large T antigen from SV40 (simian virus 40)
   1834..1880    +  terminator     T7 terminator: transcription terminator for bacteriophage T7 RNA polymerase
   1910..2046    +  terminator     rrnG terminator: transcription terminator from the E. coli ribosomal RNA rrnG operon (Albrechtsen et al., 1991)
   2091..2162    +  misc_feature   3' β-globin insulator: insulator downstream of the human β-globin locus (Farrell et al., 2002)
   2388..2976    -  rep_origin     ori: high-copy-number ColE1/pMB1/pBR322/pUC origin of replication
   3148..3212    -  CDS            bla(M) (fragment): β-lactamase lacking the signal sequence; bla(M); allows cytosolic expression of β-lactamase
   3722..4582    +  CDS            AmpR: β-lactamase; bla; confers resistance to ampicillin, carbenicillin, and related antibiotics
   4595..4731    +  terminator     rrnG terminator: transcription terminator from the E. coli ribosomal RNA rrnG operon (Albrechtsen et al., 1991)
   4883..4954    +  misc_feature   5' β-globin insulator: insulator upstream of the human β-globin locus (Farrell et al., 2002)
   4959..5005    -  terminator     T7 terminator: transcription terminator for bacteriophage T7 RNA polymerase
   5023..5071    -  polyA_signal   poly(A) signal: synthetic polyadenylation signal
   5102..5151    +  enhancer       CMV enhancer (fragment): human cytomegalovirus immediate early enhancer
>Addgene plasmid #152313 | pGBW-m4133317 | addgene full sequence | sequence record 313279 | Addgene NGS Result
CGTTACATAACTTACGGTAAATGGCCCGCCTGGCTGACCGCCCAACGACCCCCGCCCATTGACGTCAATA
ATGACGTATGTTCCCATAGTAACGCCAATAGGGACTTTCCATTGACGTCAATGGGTGGAGTATTTACGGT
AAACTGCCCACTTGGCAGTACATCAAGTGTATCATATGCCAAGTACGCCCCCTATTGACGTCAATGACGG
TAAATGGCCCGCCTGGCATTATGCCCAGTACATGACCTTATGGGACTTTCCTACTTGGCAGTACATCTAC
GTATTAGTCATCGCTATTACCATGCTGATGCGGTTTTGGCAGTACATCAATGGGCGTGGATAGCGGTTTG
ACTCACGGGGATTTCCAAGTCTCCACCCCATTGACGTCAATGGGAGTTTGTTTTGGCACCAAAATCAACG
GGACTTTCCAAAATGTCGTAACAACTCCGCCCCATTGACGCAAATGGGCGGTAGGCGTGTACGGTGGGAG
GTCTATATAAGCAGAGCTGGTTTAGTGAACCGTCAGATCAGATCTTTGTCGATCCTACCATCCACTCGAC
ACACCCGCCAGCGGCCGCCACCATGAGCGCCGTTAAGCGGACAATCAAAGGGACCCATCACTGGTTGCTC
CTTACTATACTGACGTCTTTACTGGTCTTGGTACAGAGTACACAATGGTCGCTTTTCTTTTTTCTGTACG
AGAATGCATTCCTCCCATTTGCGATGGGAATCATTGCTATGTCCGCCTTCGCTATGATGTTCGTGAAGCA
CAAACATGCCTTCCTTTGCCTGTTTCTCCTACCCTCACTGGCAACCGTGGCCTATTTTAACATGGTGTAC
ATGCCTGCGAGCTGGGTCATGCGAATTATGACTTGGCTGGACATGGTTGATACCTCCCTATCTGGCTTCA
AGTTAAAGGACTGTGTGATGTATGCATCAGCTGTAGTGCTGCTAATCCTGATGACAGCTCGCACAGTCTA
CGATGACGGTGCCAGGAGAGTGTGGACTCTGATGAATGTCCTCACCTTAGTTTATAAAGTATACTATGGC
AACGCTCTCGATCAGGCCATTAGTATGTGGGCATTGATAATCTCCGTGACGAGTAACTACAGCGGAGTGG
TAACCACTGTCATGTTTTTGGCACGCGGGATAGTGTTCATGTGTGTCGAATATTGCCCGATCTTTTTTAT
CACAGGGAATACTCTGCAATGCATTATGCTGGTTTACTGTTTCTTGGGCTATTTCTGCACCTGTTATTTT
GGTCTATTCTGCCTGCTTAATAGGTACTTTCGTTTGACACTAGGAGTCTATGATTACTTGGTGAGCACGC
AGGAGTTTCGGTATATGAACAGTCAGGGCCTGCTTCCCCCAAAGAACTCTATTGACGCGTTTAAACTCAA
TATAAAGCTGTTGGGCGTGGGTGGAAAACCTTGCATCAAGGTGGCCACTGTGCAGGAAAACCTTTACTTT
CAGTCGATGGATTATAAGGACCACGATGGAGACTACAAAGATCATGACATTGATTACAAGGACGACGATG
ACAAATAAGCTAGCTTGACTGACTGAGATACAGCGTACCTTCAGCTCACAGACATGATAAGATACATTGA
TGAGTTTGGACAAACCACAACTAGAATGCAGTGAAAAAAATGCTTTATTTGTGAAATTTGTGATGCTATT
GCTTTATTTGTAACCATTATAAGCTGCAATAAACAAGTTAACAACAACAATTGCATTCATTTTATGTTTC
AGGTTCAGGGGGAGGTGTGGGAGGTTTTTTAAAGCAAGTAAAACCTCTACAAATGTGGTATTGGCCCATC
TCTATCGGTATCGTAGCATAACCCCTTGGGGCCTCTAAACGGGTCTTGAGGGGTTTTTTGTGCCCCTCGG
GCCGGATTGCTATCTACCGGCATTGGCGCAGAAAAAAATGCCTGATGCGACGCTGCGCGTCTTATACTCC
CACATATGCCAGATTCAGCAACGGATACGGCTTCCCCAACTTGCCCACTTCCATACGTGTCCTCCTTACC
AGAAATTTATCCTTAAGGTCGTCAGCTATCCTGCAGGCGATCTCTCGATTTCGATCAAGACATTCCTTTA
ATGGTCTTTTCTGGACACCACTAGGGGTCAGAAGTAGTTCATCAAACTTTCTTCCCTCCCTAATCTCATT
GGTTACCTTGGGCTATCGAAACTTAATTAACCAGTCAAGTCAGCTACTTGGCGAGATCGACTTGTCTGGG
TTTCGACTACGCTCAGAATTGCGTCAGTCAAGTTCGATCTGGTCCTTGCTATTGCACCCGTTCTCCGATT
ACGAGTTTCATTTAAATCATGTGAGCAAAAGGCCAGCAAAAGGCCAGGAACCGTAAAAAGGCCGCGTTGC
TGGCGTTTTTCCATAGGCTCCGCCCCCCTGACGAGCATCACAAAAATCGACGCTCAAGTCAGAGGTGGCG
AAACCCGACAGGACTATAAAGATACCAGGCGTTTCCCCCTGGAAGCTCCCTCGTGCGCTCTCCTGTTCCG
ACCCTGCCGCTTACCGGATACCTGTCCGCCTTTCTCCCTTCGGGAAGCGTGGCGCTTTCTCATAGCTCAC
GCTGTAGGTATCTCAGTTCGGTGTAGGTCGTTCGCTCCAAGCTGGGCTGTGTGCACGAACCCCCCGTTCA
GCCCGACCGCTGCGCCTTATCCGGTAACTATCGTCTTGAGTCCAACCCGGTAAGACACGACTTATCGCCA
CTGGCAGCAGCCACTGGTAACAGGATTAGCAGAGCGAGGTATGTAGGCGGTGCTACAGAGTTCTTGAAGT
GGTGGCCTAACTACGGCTACACTAGAAGAACAGTATTTGGTATCTGCGCTCTGCTGAAGCCAGTTACCTT
CGGAAAAAGAGTTGGTAGCTCTTGATCCGGCAAACAAACCACCGCTGGTAGCGGTGGTTTTTTTGTTTGC
AAGCAGCAGATTACGCGCAGAAAAAAAGGATCTCAAGAAGATCCTTTGATCTTTTCTACGGGGTCTGACG
CTCAGTGGAACGAAAACTCACGTTAAGGGATTTTGGTCATGAGATTATCAAAAAGGATCTTCACCTAGAT
CCTTTTAAATTAAAAATGAAGTTTTAAATCAATCTAAAGTATATATGAGTAAACTTGGTCTGACAGTTAC
CAATGCTTAATCAGTGAGGCACCTATCTCAGCGATCTGTCTATTTCGTTCATCCATAGTTGCATTTAAAT
TTCCGAACTCTCCAAGGCCCTCGTCGGAAAATCTTCAAACCTTTCGTCCGATCCATCTTGCAGGCTACCT
CTCGAACGAACTATCGCAAGTCTCTTGGCCGGCCTTGCGCCTTGGCTATTGCTTGGCAGCGCCTATCGCC
AGGTATTACTCCAATCCCGAATATCCGAGATCGGGATCACCCGAGAGAAGTTCAACCTACATCCTCAATC
CCGATCTATCCGAGATCCGAGGAATATCGAAATCGGGGCGCGCCTGGTGTACCGAGAACGATCCTCTCAG
TGCGAGTCTCGACGATCCATATCGTTGCTTGGCAGTCAGCCAGTCGGAATCCAGCTTGGGACCCAGGAAG
TCCAATCGTCAGATATTGTACTCAAGCCTGGTCACGGCAGCGTACCGATCTGTTTAAACCTAGATATTGA
TAGTCTGATCGGTCAACGTATAATCGAGTCCTAGCTTTTGCAAACATCTATCAAGAGACAGGATCAGCAG
GAGGCTTTCGCATGAGTATTCAACATTTCCGTGTCGCCCTTATTCCCTTTTTTGCGGCATTTTGCCTTCC
TGTTTTTGCTCACCCAGAAACGCTGGTGAAAGTAAAAGATGCTGAAGATCAGTTGGGTGCGCGAGTGGGT
TACATCGAACTGGATCTCAACAGCGGTAAGATCCTTGAGAGTTTTCGCCCCGAAGAACGCTTTCCAATGA
TGAGCACTTTTAAAGTTCTGCTATGTGGCGCGGTATTATCCCGTATTGACGCCGGGCAAGAGCAACTCGG
TCGCCGCATACACTATTCTCAGAATGACTTGGTTGAGTATTCACCAGTCACAGAAAAGCATCTTACGGAT
GGCATGACAGTAAGAGAATTATGCAGTGCTGCCATAACCATGAGTGATAACACTGCGGCCAACTTACTTC
TGACAACGATTGGAGGACCGAAGGAGCTAACCGCTTTTTTGCACAACATGGGGGATCATGTAACTCGCCT
TGATCGTTGGGAACCGGAGCTGAATGAAGCCATACCAAACGACGAGCGTGACACCACGATGCCTGTAGCA
ATGGCAACAACCTTGCGTAAACTATTAACTGGCGAACTACTTACTCTAGCTTCCCGGCAACAGTTGATAG
ACTGGATGGAGGCGGATAAAGTTGCAGGACCACTTCTGCGCTCGGCCCTTCCGGCTGGCTGGTTTATTGC
TGATAAATCTGGAGCCGGTGAGCGTGGGTCTCGCGGTATCATTGCAGCACTGGGGCCAGATGGTAAGCCC
TCCCGTATCGTAGTTATCTACACGACGGGGAGTCAGGCAACTATGGATGAACGAAATAGACAGATCGCTG
AGATAGGTGCCTCACTGATTAAGCATTGGTAACCGATTCTAGGTGCATTGGCGCAGAAAAAAATGCCTGA
TGCGACGCTGCGCGTCTTATACTCCCACATATGCCAGATTCAGCAACGGATACGGCTTCCCCAACTTGCC
CACTTCCATACGTGTCCTCCTTACCAGAAATTTATCCTTAAGATCCCGAATCGTTTAAACTCGACTCTGG
CTCTATCGAATCTCCGTCGTTTCGAGCTTACGCGAACAGCCGTGGCGCTCATTTGCTCGTCGGGCATCGA
ATCTCGTCAGCTATCGTCAGCTTACCTTTTTGGCAGCGATCGCGGCTCCCGACATCTTGGACCATTAGCT
CCACAGGTATCTTCTTCCCTCTAGTGGTCATAACAGCAGCTTCAGCTACCTCTCAATTCAAAAAACCCCT
CAAGACCCGTTTAGAGGCCCCAAGGGGTTATGCTATCAATCGTTGCGTTACACACACAAAAAACCAACAC
ACATCCATCTTCGATGGATAGCGATTTTATTATCTAACTGCTGATCGAGTGTAGCCAGATCTAGTAATCA
ATTACGGGGTCATTAGTTCATAGCCCATATATGGAGTTCCG
